Addgene plasmid #104201: GST-AR-400-449
Purpose: Expresses human AR-400-449 in pGEX-4T-1 bacterial expression vector as GST fusion protein
Depositing lab: Elizabeth Wilson. Depositing organization: University of North Carolina at Chapel Hill.
Backbone
  Vector backbone: pGEX-4T-1
  Backbone manufacturer: Pharmacia
  Total vector size (bp): 4969
  Vector type: Bacterial Expression
Growth in bacteria
  Bacterial resistance: Ampicillin, 100 μg/mL
  Growth temperature: 37°C
  Growth strain: XL-1 blue
  Copy number: High Copy
Gene/Insert
  Gene/Insert name: human androgen receptor aa 400-449
  Species: H. sapiens (human)
  Insert size (bp): 150
  Entrez Gene: AR (a.k.a. AIS, AR8, DHTR, HUMARA, HYSP1, KD, NR3C4, SBMA, SMAX1, TFM)
  Tag / fusion protein: GST (N terminal on backbone)
  Cloning method: Restriction Enzyme; 5′ cloning site EcoRI (not destroyed); 3′ cloning site XhoI/SalI (destroyed during cloning)
  Sequencing primers: 5′ don't have
Terms and licenses: Academic/Nonprofit Terms; Industry Terms: Not Available to Industry
How to cite: GST-AR-400-449 was a gift from Elizabeth Wilson (Addgene plasmid # 104201 ; http://n2t.net/addgene:104201 ; RRID:Addgene_104201)
