[The description below was written by a language model from this plasmid's Addgene catalogue record and pLannotate feature annotations shown in this document.]
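Description:
GST-AR-400-449 is a bacterial expression plasmid built on the pGEX-4T-1 backbone that produces a short segment of the human androgen receptor (AR, also known as NR3C4), amino acids 400–449, fused to the C-terminus of glutathione S-transferase. The 150 bp insert was placed into the polylinker by restriction cloning, with the 5′ EcoRI site retained and the 3′ junction formed by joining XhoI and SalI ends, which destroyed both sites. The plasmid replicates in E. coli from a high-copy ColE1/pMB1-type origin and is selected with ampicillin through the β-lactamase gene driven by its own promoter. The sequenced record is 5,134 nt, close to the sum of the catalogued 4,969 bp vector and the insert.

Expression is driven by the tac promoter, a strong trp/lac hybrid, followed by a lac operator. The plasmid carries its own lacI gene and promoter, so the lac repressor holds transcription off until IPTG is added. Downstream lies the Schistosoma japonicum 26 kDa GST coding sequence, a short linker region, and then the AR fragment in the same orientation. The annotation tool matched this fragment to the chimpanzee AR entry, which reflects sequence conservation, as the catalogue lists the insert as human. Other annotated elements, including a lac promoter/operator with lacZα, and fragments of bom, rop and yciV, are backbone remnants with no stated role in the design.

The GST moiety allows affinity capture of the fusion protein on glutathione resin, so constructs like this typically serve for purification or pull-down interaction assays that map binding to defined receptor regions. The record itself states only that it expresses the fragment as a GST fusion.
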