Features (pLannotate 1.2.2; 17 found; start..end, strand, type, name):
     10..598     +  rep_origin     ori: high-copy-number ColE1/pMB1/pBR322/pUC origin of replication
    784..835     -  misc_feature   bom (fragment): basis of mobility region from pBR322
    842..919     +  promoter       lacI promoter: lacI
    920..2002    +  CDS            lacI: lac repressor; lacI; The lac repressor binds to the lac operator to inhibit transcription in E. coli. This inhibition can be relieved by adding lactose or isopropyl-β-D-thiogalactopyranoside (IPTG).
   2015..2036    +  protein_bind   CAP binding site: CAP binding activates transcription in the presence of cAMP. E. coli catabolite activator protein
   2051..2081    +  promoter       lac promoter: promoter for the E. coli lac operon
   2089..2105    +  protein_bind   lac operator: The lac repressor binds to the lac operator to inhibit transcription in E. coli. This inhibition can be relieved by adding lactose or isopropyl-β-D-thiogalactopyranoside (IPTG). lac repressor encoded by lacI
   2125..2298    +  CDS            lacZα: LacZα fragment of β-galactosidase; lacZ fragment
   2562..2678    -  CDS            yciV (fragment): RNAAM_ECOLI - Also known as trpH From Escherichia coli (strain K12).
   2754..2782    +  promoter       tac promoter: strong E. coli promoter; hybrid between the trp and lac UV5 promoters
   2790..2806    +  protein_bind   lac operator: The lac repressor binds to the lac operator to inhibit transcription in E. coli. This inhibition can be relieved by adding lactose or isopropyl-β-D-thiogalactopyranoside (IPTG). lac repressor encoded by lacI
   2829..3482    +  CDS            GST26_SCHJA: Experimental evidence at protein level: Swiss-Prot protein existence level 1. GST isoenzymes appear to play a central role in the parasite detoxification system. Other functions are also suspected including a role in increasing the solubility of haematin in the parasite gut. From Schistosoma japonicum (Blood fluke).
   3516..3665    +  CDS            AR (fragment): ANDR_PANTR - Also known as NR3C4. Experimental evidence at protein level: Swiss-Prot protein existence level 1. Steroid hormone receptors are ligand-activated transcription factors that regulate eukaryotic gene expression and affect cellular proliferation and differentiation in target tissues. Transcription factor activity is modulated by bound coactivator and corepressor proteins like ZBTB7A that recruits NCOR1 and NCOR2 to the androgen response elements/ARE on target genes, negatively regulating androgen receptor signaling and androgen-induced cell proliferation. Transcription activation is
   3722..3761    +  CDS            rop (fragment): Rop protein, which maintains plasmids at low copy number; rop
   3863..3903    +  misc_feature   bom (fragment): basis of mobility region from pBR322
   4008..4112    +  promoter       AmpR promoter: bla
   4113..4973    +  CDS            AmpR: β-lactamase; bla; confers resistance to ampicillin, carbenicillin, and related antibiotics
>Addgene plasmid #104201 | GST-AR-400-449 | addgene full sequence | sequence record 200198 | Addgene NGS Result
AGGATCTTCTTGAGATCCTTTTTTTCTGCGCGTAATCTGCTGCTTGCAAACAAAAAAACCACCGCTACCA
GCGGTGGTTTGTTTGCCGGATCAAGAGCTACCAACTCTTTTTCCGAAGGTAACTGGCTTCAGCAGAGCGC
AGATACCAAATACTGTCCTTCTAGTGTAGCCGTAGTTAGGCCACCACTTCAAGAACTCTGTAGCACCGCC
TACATACCTCGCTCTGCTAATCCTGTTACCAGTGGCTGCTGCCAGTGGCGATAAGTCGTGTCTTACCGGG
TTGGACTCAAGACGATAGTTACCGGATAAGGCGCAGCGGTCGGGCTGAACGGGGGGTTCGTGCACACAGC
CCAGCTTGGAGCGAACGACCTACACCGAACTGAGATACCTACAGCGTGAGCTATGAGAAAGCGCCACGCT
TCCCGAAGGGAGAAAGGCGGACAGGTATCCGGTAAGCGGCAGGGTCGGAACAGGAGAGCGCACGAGGGAG
CTTCCAGGGGGAAACGCCTGGTATCTTTATAGTCCTGTCGGGTTTCGCCACCTCTGACTTGAGCGTCGAT
TTTTGTGATGCTCGTCAGGGGGGCGGAGCCTATGGAAAAACGCCAGCAACGCGGCCTTTTTACGGTTCCT
GGCCTTTTGCTGGCCTTTTGCTCACATGTTCTTTCCTGCGTTATCCCCTGATTCTGTGGATAACCGTATT
ACCGCCTTTGAGTGAGCTGATACCGCTCGCCGCAGCCGAACGACCGAGCGCAGCGAGTCAGTGAGCGAGG
AAGCGGAAGAGCGCCTGATGCGGTATTTTCTCCTTACGCATCTGTGCGGTATTTCACACCGCATAAATTC
CGACACCATCGAATGGCGCAAAACCTTTCGCGGTATGGCATGATAGCGCCCGGAAGAGAGTCAATTCAGG
GTGGTGAATGTGAAACCAGTAACGTTATACGATGTCGCAGAGTATGCCGGTGTCTCTTATCAGACCGTTT
CCCGCGTGGTGAACCAGGCCAGCCACGTTTCTGCGAAAACGCGGGAAAAAGTGGAAGCGGCGATGGCGGA
GCTGAATTACATTCCCAACCGCGTGGCACAACAACTGGCGGGCAAACAGTCGTTGCTGATTGGCGTTGCC
ACCTCCAGTCTGGCCCTGCACGCGCCGTCGCAAATTGTCGCGGCGATTAAATCTCGCGCCGATCAACTGG
GTGCCAGCGTGGTGGTGTCGATGGTAGAACGAAGCGGCGTCGAAGCCTGTAAAGCGGCGGTGCACAATCT
TCTCGCGCAACGCGTCAGTGGGCTGATCATTAACTATCCGCTGGATGACCAGGATGCCATTGCTGTGGAA
GCTGCCTGCACTAATGTTCCGGCGTTATTTCTTGATGTCTCTGACCAGACACCCATCAACAGTATTATTT
TCTCCCATGAAGACGGTACGCGACTGGGCGTGGAGCATCTGGTCGCATTGGGTCACCAGCAAATCGCGCT
GTTAGCGGGCCCATTAAGTTCTGTCTCGGCGCGTCTGCGTCTGGCTGGCTGGCATAAATATCTCACTCGC
AATCAAATTCAGCCGATAGCGGAACGGGAAGGCGACTGGAGTGCCATGTCCGGTTTTCAACAAACCATGC
AAATGCTGAATGAGGGCATCGTTCCCACTGCGATGCTGGTTGCCAACGATCAGATGGCGCTGGGCGCAAT
GCGCGCCATTACCGAGTCCGGGCTGCGCGTTGGTGCGGATATCTCGGTAGTGGGATACGACGATACCGAA
GACAGCTCATGTTATATCCCGCCGTTAACCACCATCAAACAGGATTTTCGCCTGCTGGGGCAAACCAGCG
TGGACCGCTTGCTGCAACTCTCTCAGGGCCAGGCGGTGAAGGGCAATCAGCTGTTGCCCGTCTCACTGGT
GAAAAGAAAAACCACCCTGGCGCCCAATACGCAAACCGCCTCTCCCCGCGCGTTGGCCGATTCATTAATG
CAGCTGGCACGACAGGTTTCCCGACTGGAAAGCGGGCAGTGAGCGCAACGCAATTAATGTAAGTTAGCTC
ACTCATTAGGCACCCCAGGCTTTACACTTTATGCTTCCGGCTCGTATGTTGTGTGGAATTGTGAGCGGAT
AACAATTTCACACAGGAAACAGCTATGACCATGATTACGGATTCACTGGCCGTCGTTTTACAACGTCGTG
ACTGGGAAAACCCTGGCGTTACCCAACTTAATCGCCTTGCAGCACATCCCCCTTTCGCCAGCTGGCGTAA
TAGCGAAGAGGCCCGCACCGATCGCCCTTCCCAACAGTTGCGCAGCCTGAATGGCGAATGGCGCTTTGCC
TGGTTTCCGGCACCAGAAGCGGTGCCGGAAAGCTGGCTGGAGTGCGATCTTCCTGAGGCCGATACTGTCG
TCGTCCCCTCAAACTGGCAGATGCACGGTTACGATGCGCCCATCTACACCAACGTGACCTATCCCATTAC
GGTCAATCCGCCGTTTGTTCCCACGGAGAATCCGACGGGTTGTTACTCGCTCACATTTAATGTTGATGAA
AGCTGGCTACAGGAAGGCCAGACGCGAATTATTTTTGATGGCGTTGGAATTAGCTTATCGACTGCACGGT
GCACCAATGCTTCTGGCGTCAGGCAGCCATCGGAAGCTGTGGTATGGCTGTGCAGGTCGTAAATCACTGC
ATAATTCGTGTCGCTCAAGGCGCACTCCCGTTCTGGATAATGTTTTTTGCGCCGACATCATAACGGTTCT
GGCAAATATTCTGAAATGAGCTGTTGACAATTAATCATCGGCTCGTATAATGTGTGGAATTGTGAGCGGA
TAACAATTTCACACAGGAAACAGTATTCATGTCCCCTATACTAGGTTATTGGAAAATTAAGGGCCTTGTG
CAACCCACTCGACTTCTTTTGGAATATCTTGAAGAAAAATATGAAGAGCATTTGTATGAGCGCGATGAAG
GTGATAAATGGCGAAACAAAAAGTTTGAATTGGGTTTGGAGTTTCCCAATCTTCCTTATTATATTGATGG
TGATGTTAAATTAACACAGTCTATGGCCATCATACGTTATATAGCTGACAAGCACAACATGTTGGGTGGT
TGTCCAAAAGAGCGTGCAGAGATTTCAATGCTTGAAGGAGCGGTTTTGGATATTAGATACGGTGTTTCGA
GAATTGCATATAGTAAAGACTTTGAAACTCTCAAAGTTGATTTTCTTAGCAAGCTACCTGAAATGCTGAA
AATGTTCGAAGATCGTTTATGTCATAAAACATATTTAAATGGTGATCATGTAACCCATCCTGACTTCATG
TTGTATGACGCTCTTGATGTTGTTTTATACATGGACCCAATGTGCCTGGATGCGTTCCCAAAATTAGTTT
GTTTTAAAAAACGTATTGAAGCTATCCCACAAATTGATAAGTACTTGAAATCCAGCAAGTATATAGCATG
GCCTTTGCAGGGCTGGCAAGCCACGTTTGGTGGTGGCGACCATCCTCCAAAATCGGATCTGGTTCCGCGT
GGATCCCCGGAATTCGCGGCGGCGCAGTGCCGCTATGGGGACCTGGCGAGCCTGCATGGCGCGGGTGCAG
CGGGACCCGGTTCTGGGTCACCCTCAGCCGCCGCTTCCTCATCCTGGCACACTCTCTTCACAGCCGAAGA
AGGCCAGTTGTATGGACCGTGTGGTTAGGATCCCCATGGCTAGCCATATGTCGAGCGGCCGCATCGTGAC
TGACTGACGATCTGCCTCGCGCGTTTCGGTGATGACGGTGAAAACCTCTGACACATGCAGCTCCCGGAGA
CGGTCACAGCTTGTCTGTAAGCGGATGCCGGGAGCAGACAAGCCCGTCAGGGCGCGTCAGCGGGTGTTGG
CGGGTGTCGGGGCGCAGCCATGACCCAGTCACGTAGCGATAGCGGAGTGTATAATTCTTGAAGACGAAAG
GGCCTCGTGATACGCCTATTTTTATAGGTTAATGTCATGATAATAATGGTTTCTTAGACGTCAGGTGGCA
CTTTTCGGGGAAATGTGCGCGGAACCCCTATTTGTTTATTTTTCTAAATACATTCAAATATGTATCCGCT
CATGAGACAATAACCCTGATAAATGCTTCAATAATATTGAAAAAGGAAGAGTATGAGTATTCAACATTTC
CGTGTCGCCCTTATTCCCTTTTTTGCGGCATTTTGCCTTCCTGTTTTTGCTCACCCAGAAACGCTGGTGA
AAGTAAAAGATGCTGAAGATCAGTTGGGTGCACGAGTGGGTTACATCGAACTGGATCTCAACAGCGGTAA
GATCCTTGAGAGTTTTCGCCCCGAAGAACGTTTTCCAATGATGAGCACTTTTAAAGTTCTGCTATGTGGC
GCGGTATTATCCCGTGTTGACGCCGGGCAAGAGCAACTCGGTCGCCGCATACACTATTCTCAGAATGACT
TGGTTGAGTACTCACCAGTCACAGAAAAGCATCTTACGGATGGCATGACAGTAAGAGAATTATGCAGTGC
TGCCATAACCATGAGTGATAACACTGCGGCCAACTTACTTCTGACAACGATCGGAGGACCGAAGGAGCTA
ACCGCTTTTTTGCACAACATGGGGGATCATGTAACTCGCCTTGATCGTTGGGAACCGGAGCTGAATGAAG
CCATACCAAACGACGAGCGTGACACCACGATGCCTGCAGCAATGGCAACAACGTTGCGCAAACTATTAAC
TGGCGAACTACTTACTCTAGCTTCCCGGCAACAATTAATAGACTGGATGGAGGCGGATAAAGTTGCAGGA
CCACTTCTGCGCTCGGCCCTTCCGGCTGGCTGGTTTATTGCTGATAAATCTGGAGCCGGTGAGCGTGGGT
CTCGCGGTATCATTGCAGCACTGGGGCCAGATGGTAAGCCCTCCCGTATCGTAGTTATCTACACGACGGG
GAGTCAGGCAACTATGGATGAACGAAATAGACAGATCGCTGAGATAGGTGCCTCACTGATTAAGCATTGG
TAACTGTCAGACCAAGTTTACTCATATATACTTTAGATTGATTTAAAACTTCATTTTTAATTTAAAAGGA
TCTAGGTGAAGATCCTTTTTGATAATCTCATGACCAAAATCCCTTAACGTGAGTTTTCGTTCCACTGAGC
GTCAGACCCCGTAGAAAAGATCAA
